Addgene plasmid #49101: pAAV-FLEX-C-RG
Purpose: Cre dependent Cerulean-E2A-SADB19 rabies glycoprotein expression, under EF1a promoter, in AAV virus
Depositing lab: Troy Margrie. Depositing organization: MRC National Institute for Medical Research.
Backbone
  Vector backbone: pAAV-EF1a-FLEX-GTB
  Backbone manufacturer: Callaway Addgene 26197
  Total vector size (bp): 8022
  Modifications to backbone: Replaced GFP-TVA in pAAV-EF1a-FLEX-GTB with Cerulean
  Vector type: Mammalian Expression, AAV, Cre/Lox
Growth in bacteria
  Bacterial resistance: Ampicillin, 100 μg/mL
  Growth temperature: 37°C
  Growth strain: Stbl3
  Copy number: High Copy
Gene/Insert
  Gene/Insert name: Cerulean-E2A-RG (alt name: rabies virus glycoprotein)
  Species: rabies virus
  Insert size (bp): 2367
  Promoter: EF1a
  Tag / fusion protein: cerulean (N terminal on insert)
  Cloning method: Ligation Independent Cloning
  Sequencing primers: 5′ atttgccctttttgagtttgg; 3′ CAAGGCTGGTGGGCACTGG
Resource information
  A portion of this plasmid was derived from a plasmid made by: The original plasmid is Addgene Plasmid #26197,
Terms and licenses: Academic/Nonprofit Terms; Industry Terms: Not Available to Industry
Depositor comments: GFP-2A-TVA in pAAV-EF1a-Flex-GTB is replaced with cerulean.
How to cite: pAAV-FLEX-C-RG was a gift from Troy Margrie (Addgene plasmid # 49101 ; http://n2t.net/addgene:49101 ; RRID:Addgene_49101)
