[The description below was written by a language model from this plasmid's Addgene catalogue record and pLannotate feature annotations shown in this document.]
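Description:
pAAV-FLEX-C-RG is an 8,022 bp AAV transfer plasmid for Cre-dependent expression of a cyan fluorescent reporter together with the rabies virus glycoprotein in mammalian cells. It derives from pAAV-EF1a-FLEX-GTB, in which the GFP-2A-TVA portion was replaced with Cerulean, leaving a Cerulean-E2A-RG insert of about 2.4 kb that encodes the SAD B19 strain glycoprotein. In bacteria the plasmid is maintained by a high-copy ColE1/pUC-type origin and selected with ampicillin through the β-lactamase gene. An M13 phage origin is also annotated in the backbone. The recorded propagation strain is Stbl3, a recombination-deficient host commonly chosen to preserve ITR-containing plasmids.

The expression cassette lies between two AAV2 inverted terminal repeats, which allow it to be packaged into recombinant AAV particles. The human EF-1α core promoter and portions of its first intron drive transcription. Downstream, the mCerulean and glycoprotein coding sequences sit in the antisense orientation, flanked on each side by a lox2272 and a loxP site arranged in opposing pairs (the FLEX or double-inverted design). Without Cre, no sense transcript of the insert is produced. Cre recombination inverts the cassette and then excises a site from each pair, locking it in the sense orientation. The E2A peptide then yields separate Cerulean and glycoprotein products from one transcript. A WPRE and the human growth hormone polyadenylation signal follow, enhancing transcript stability and processing.

The record states only Cre-restricted delivery of these proteins by AAV as the purpose. Constructs supplying rabies G in this way are generally used to complement glycoprotein-deleted rabies virus for monosynaptic tracing. Having lost TVA, this plasmid does not itself supply the receptor for EnvA-pseudotyped virus.
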