Features (pLannotate 1.2.2; 22 found; start..end, strand, type, name):
      1..141     -  repeat_region  AAV2 ITR: inverted terminal repeat of adeno-associated virus serotype 2 inverted
    169..235     +  CDS            small t antigen (fragment): SV40 (simian virus 40) small t antigen
    261..472     +  promoter       EF-1α core promoter: core promoter for human elongation factor EF-1α
    473..581     +  intron         EF-1α intron A (fragment): intron upstream of the start codon of human EF-1α
   1207..1410    +  intron         EF-1α intron A: truncated intron upstream of the start codon of human EF-1α
   1453..1486    -  protein_bind   lox2272: Cre-mediated recombination occurs in the 8-bp core sequence (GGATACTT). lox2272 sites are compatible with each other, but incompatible with loxP or loxN sites (Lee and Saito, 1988). Cre recombinase
   1549..1582    -  protein_bind   loxP: Cre-mediated recombination occurs in the 8-bp core sequence (GCATACAT). Cre recombinase
   1598..3166    -  CDS            G: GLYCO_RABVS - Experimental evidence at protein level: Swiss-Prot protein existence level 1. Attaches the virus to host cellular receptor, inducing endocytosis of the virion. In the endosome, the acidic pH induces conformational changes in the glycoprotein trimer, which trigger fusion between virus and cell membrane. There is convincing in vitro evidence that the muscular form of the nicotinic acetylcholine receptor (nAChR), the neuronal cell adhesion molecule (NCAM), and the p75 neurotrophin receptor (p75NTR) bind glycoprotein and thereby facilitate rabies virus entry into cells (By similarity
   3248..3961    -  CDS            mCerulean: mCerulean is a basic (constitutively fluorescent) cyan fluorescent protein published in 2005, derived from Aequorea victoria. It is reported to be a very rapidly-maturing monomer.
   3970..4003    +  protein_bind   lox2272: Cre-mediated recombination occurs in the 8-bp core sequence (GGATACTT). lox2272 sites are compatible with each other, but incompatible with loxP or loxN sites (Lee and Saito, 1988). Cre recombinase
   4074..4107    +  protein_bind   loxP: Cre-mediated recombination occurs in the 8-bp core sequence (GCATACAT). Cre recombinase
   4125..4149    +  misc_feature   MCS (fragment): pBluescript multiple cloning site
   4149..4737    +  misc_feature   WPRE: woodchuck hepatitis virus posttranscriptional regulatory element
   4769..5245    +  polyA_signal   hGH poly(A) signal: human growth hormone polyadenylation signal
   5285..5425    +  repeat_region  AAV2 ITR: inverted terminal repeat of adeno-associated virus serotype 2 inverted
   5430..5481    -  misc_feature   bom (fragment): basis of mobility region from pBR322
   5500..5880    +  rep_origin     M13 ori (sequence partly withheld): M13 bacteriophage origin of replication; arrow indicates direction of (+) strand synthesis
   5956..6005    -  misc_feature   bom (fragment): basis of mobility region from pBR322
   6107..6142    -  CDS            rop (fragment): Rop protein, which maintains plasmids at low copy number; rop
   6237..6341    +  promoter       AmpR promoter: bla
   6342..7202    +  CDS            AmpR: β-lactamase; bla; confers resistance to ampicillin, carbenicillin, and related antibiotics
   7373..7961    +  rep_origin     ori: high-copy-number ColE1/pMB1/pBR322/pUC origin of replication
>Addgene plasmid #49101 | pAAV-FLEX-C-RG | depositor full sequence | sequence record 91148 | pAAV-FLEX-C-RG sequence 8022 bps
CCTGCAGGCAGCTGCGCGCTCGCTCGCTCACTGAGGCCGCCCGGGCAAAGCCCGGGCGTCGGGCGACCTT
TGGTCGCCCGGCCTCAGTGAGCGAGCGAGCGCGCAGAGAGGGAGTGGCCAACTCCATCACTAGGGGTTCC
TGCGGCCGCACGCGTAAGCTTTGCAAAGATGGATAAAGTTTTAAACAGAGAGGAATCTTTGCAGCTAATG
GACCTTCTAGGTCTTGAAAGGAGTGGGAATTGGCTCCGGTGCCCGTCAGTGGGCAGAGCGCACATCGCCC
ACAGTCCCCGAGAAGTTGGGGGGAGGGGTCGGCAATTGAACCGGTGCCTAGAGAAGGTGGCGCGGGGTAA
ACTGGGAAAGTGATGTCGTGTACTGGCTCCGCCTTTTTCCCGAGGGTGGGGGAGAACCGTATATAAGTGC
AGTAGTCGCCGTGAACGTTCTTTTTCGCAACGGGTTTGCCGCCAGAACACAGGTAAGTGCCGTGTGTGGT
TCCCGCGGGCCTGGCCTCTTTACGGGTTATGGCCCTTGCGTGCCTTGAATTACTTCCACTGGCTGCAGTA
CGTGATTCTTGATCCCGAGCTTCGGGTTGGAAGTGGGTGGGAGAGTTCGAGGCCTTGCGCTTAAGGAGCC
CCTTCGCCTCGTGCTTGAGTTGAGGCCTGGCCTGGGCGCTGGGGCCGCCGCGTGCGAATCTGGTGGCACC
TTCGCGCCTGTCTCGCTGCTTTCGATAAGTCTCTAGCCATTTAAAATTTTTGATGACCTGCTGCGACGCT
TTTTTTCTGGCAAGATAGTCTTGTAAATGCGGGCCAAGATCTGCACACTGGTATTTCGGTTTTTGGGGCC
GCGGGCGGCGACGGGGCCCGTGCGTCCCAGCGCACATGTTCGGCGAGGCGGGGCCTGCGAGCGCGGCCAC
CGAGAATCGGACGGGGGTAGTCTCAAGCTGGCCGGCCTGCTCTGGTGCCTGGCCTCGCGCCGCCGTGTAT
CGCCCCGCCCTGGGCGGCAAGGCTGGCCCGGTCGGCACCAGTTGCGTGAGCGGAAAGATGGCCGCTTCCC
GGCCCTGCTGCAGGGAGCTCAAAATGGAGGACGCGGCGCTCGGGAGAGCGGGCGGGTGAGTCACCCACAC
AAAGGAAAAGGGCCTTTCCGTCCTCAGCCGTCGCTTCATGTGACTCCACGGAGTACCGGGCGCCGTCCAG
GCACCTCGATTAGTTCTCGAGCTTTTGGAGTACGTCGTCTTTAGGTTGGGGGGAGGGGTTTTATGCGATG
GAGTTTCCCCACACTGAGTGGGTGGAGACTGAAGTTAGGCCAGCTTGGCACTTGATGTAATTCTCCTTGG
AATTTGCCCTTTTTGAGTTTGGATCTTGGTTCATTCTCAAGCCTCAGACAGTGGTTCAAAGTTTTTTTCT
TCCATTTCAGGTGTCGTGAGGTACCGGATCCTCTAGAGCCGCCACCATGGCCATAACTTCGTATAAAGTA
TCCTATACGAAGTTATATCAAAATAGGAAGACCAATGCTTCACCATCGACCCGAATTGCCAAGCATCACC
ATCGACCCATAACTTCGTATAATGTATGCTATACGAAGTTATACTTCAACTAGTTCACAGTCTGGTCTCG
CCGCCGCTCTTGTGGCTCTCCCAGCTGCTGATGATCTTGCCGCTCTGGGGGGTCACGCTCACCTCTCTGC
CGGTGCCTCTCAGGTTGTGCTGGGTGGGCTCGCTTCTGTTCACTCTTCTGCAGCAGGTCATCAGGAAGAT
GATCAGCATCAGGGCGGTCAGGGCGCCGGCGCTCAGCAGCACGTACTTGCCCCAGTTGGGCAGGCCCAGG
TCCACGCCGCTCACCTGGTTGTGCACGTCGGGCAGGTGCACCTCCACGAAGTCCTCGGCCTCGTCGCCGT
CCTTGAACACGGTGCTGGGGTCGGCCAGGGGGTGCACCAGGGGGATCACGCTGCTCTCCAGCAGCTCCAT
GTGCTGCTGCAGCAGGCTGCTCTGCATCTCGGGGATCAGCACGTTGCCGTCGGGGCCCAGGATGATGCCG
TTGAAGAACACGCCGTTCACGTGGGGGTGGCATCTGCCGCCCACTCTCAGGCAGCCCTTGCTGGGCAGGA
TCTCGTTCCAGGTTCTCACGCTCTTGTAGTGGGCGTCGGCCTCCATCAGGGTCTTGTTGAAGATGGTGTA
GGCCTTGCCGAAGCCGGGCACCAGCTTTCTCAGGTGGCTCAGTCTTCTGAAGCTCACGCTCTTGGTGGTC
ATGATGCTCTCCAGGGCGTCCAGGCACTCCTCTCTCTTTCTCACCAGCTCCTCCACCACCAGGTGCTCGA
TCTCGTCGCTTCTGAAGTCGTGCAGGTTCACCAGCTTGTCGGGGGGGCACCACTTGGTCTCGTTGCTGGT
CTGCATGCTCACCCAGGTGCCGTCCATCAGTCTCAGGCCCAGCACGCCGCACAGCTTCAGCTTGCAGGCG
CCCTTCAGGCTCTTGTACAGGCCTCTCTCGTCCACGAAGCCGCAGGTCTCGCTGCCCTTGCTGGCTCTCT
TGCCTCTGCTGTTGGTGAAGATGTCGCAGCTCATGCCCAGTCTGGGGTTCTCGGGCATCCAGATGGTGTA
GTCGTGGTTGGTGCTGCAGTAGGTGCTGCTCACGGCCACGCCGCTGCACTTGCCGCTGGGGAACACTCTG
CTGTGCAGGCTTCTGTCGTAGGGGTCCAGGTCGGCCACGCTGGGGCTGATGATCACCAGGCTCTCCTTGG
TGGTCTTCACGGTTCTCAGCCATCTGTAGTCGGGGTAGGGGTTGTGCAGGCTCTCCTCGTATCTGGGGTC
GCCGGCCATCTTCCAGTTGTAGGCGGCTCTGCAGGCGTCGGGGGTGGGTCTGAAGTGCTTTCTCTTGAAG
GTGGTGGTCACGTAGCCCACGAAGTTGGTGTAGGTCTCGGCCTCGGTCACCACGCCGGTGCAGGTGAAGC
CGTTCACCTTGATGGCCAGGATGTAGCCCACCTTCAGCTCCATGTAGCTGAAGCCGCTCAGGTTGGTGCA
GCCCTCGTCCTCCACCACCAGGTTGTTGGGGCAGCTCAGGTGGTGGATGTCGATGGGGCTCCAGGGGCCC
AGCTTGTCGGGGATGGTGTAGATGGGGAACTTGCCGAAGCACAGGGGGAACACCAGCAGGGGCACGAACA
GCAGGGCCTGGGGCACTCCGGAAGGACCGGGGTTACTTTCAACATCGCCAGCGAGTTTCAACAAAGCGTA
GTTAGTACATTGACCACTACCGCTAGCCTTGTACAGCTCGTCCATGCCGAGAGTGATCCCGGCGGCGGTC
ACGAACTCCAGCAGGACCATGTGATCGCGCTTCTCGTTGGGGTCTTTGCTCAGCTTGGACTGGGTGCTCA
GGTAGTGGTTGTCGGGCAGCAGCACGGGGCCGTCGCCGATGGGGGTGTTCTGCTGGTAGTGGTCGGCGAG
CTGCACGCTGCCGTCCTCGATGTTGTGGCGGATCTTGAAGTTGGCCTTGATGCCGTTCTTCTGCTTGTCG
GCGGTGATATAGACGTTGTCGCTGATGGCGTTGTACTCCAGCTTGTGCCCCAGGATGTTGCCGTCCTCCT
TGAAGTCGATGCCCTTCAGCTCGATGCGGTTCACCAGGGTGTCGCCCTCGAACTTCACCTCGGCGCGGGT
CTTGTAGTTGCCGTCGTCCTTGAAGAAGATGGTGCGCTCCTGGACGTAGCCTTCGGGCATGGCGGACTTG
AAGAAGTCGTGCTGCTTCATGTGGTCGGGGTAGCGGGCGAAGCACTGCACGCCCCAGGTCAGGGTGGTCA
CGAGGGTGGGCCAGGGCACGGGCAGCTTGCCGGTGGTGCAGATGAACTTCAGGGTCAGCTTGCCGTAGGT
GGCATCGCCCTCGCCCTCGCCGGACACGCTGAACTTGTGGCCGTTTACGTCGCCGTCCAGCTCGACCAGG
ATGGGCACCACCCCGGTGAACAGCTCCTCGCCCTTGCTCACCTCGACGCATAACTTCGTATAGGATACTT
TATACGAAGTTATCTTTGGGATTCTTCCTATTTTGATCCAAGCATCACCATCGACCCTCTAGTCCAGATC
TCACCATCGACCCATAACTTCGTATAGCATACATTATACGAAGTTATGTCCCTCGAAGAGGTTCGAATTC
GATATCAAGCTTATCGATAATCAACCTCTGGATTACAAAATTTGTGAAAGATTGACTGGTATTCTTAACT
ATGTTGCTCCTTTTACGCTATGTGGATACGCTGCTTTAATGCCTTTGTATCATGCTATTGCTTCCCGTAT
GGCTTTCATTTTCTCCTCCTTGTATAAATCCTGGTTGCTGTCTCTTTATGAGGAGTTGTGGCCCGTTGTC
AGGCAACGTGGCGTGGTGTGCACTGTGTTTGCTGACGCAACCCCCACTGGTTGGGGCATTGCCACCACCT
GTCAGCTCCTTTCCGGGACTTTCGCTTTCCCCCTCCCTATTGCCACGGCGGAACTCATCGCCGCCTGCCT
TGCCCGCTGCTGGACAGGGGCTCGGCTGTTGGGCACTGACAATTCCGTGGTGTTGTCGGGGAAATCATCG
TCCTTTCCTTGGCTGCTCGCCTATGTTGCCACCTGGATTCTGCGCGGGACGTCCTTCTGCTACGTCCCTT
CGGCCCTCAATCCAGCGGACCTTCCTTCCCGCGGCCTGCTGCCGGCTCTGCGGCCTCTTCCGCGTCTTCG
CCTTCGCCCTCAGACGAGTCGGATCTCCCTTTGGGCCGCCTCCCCGCATCGATACCGAGCGCTGCTCGAG
AGATCTACGGGTGGCATCCCTGTGACCCCTCCCCAGTGCCTCTCCTGGCCCTGGAAGTTGCCACTCCAGT
GCCCACCAGCCTTGTCCTAATAAAATTAAGTTGCATCATTTTGTCTGACTAGGTGTCCTTCTATAATATT
ATGGGGTGGAGGGGGGTGGTATGGAGCAAGGGGCAAGTTGGGAAGACAACCTGTAGGGCCTGCGGGGTCT
ATTGGGAACCAAGCTGGAGTGCAGTGGCACAATCTTGGCTCACTGCAATCTCCGCCTCCTGGGTTCAAGC
GATTCTCCTGCCTCAGCCTCCCGAGTTGTTGGGATTCCAGGCATGCATGACCAGGCTCAGCTAATTTTTG
TTTTTTTGGTAGAGACGGGGTTTCACCATATTGGCCAGGCTGGTCTCCAACTCCTAATCTCAGGTGATCT
ACCCACCTTGGCCTCCCAAATTGCTGGGATTACAGGCGTGAACCACTGCTCCCTTCCCTGTCCTTCTGAT
TTTGTAGGTAACCACGTGCGGACCGAGCGGCCGCAGGAACCCCTAGTGATGGAGTTGGCCACTCCCTCTC
TGCGCGCTCGCTCGCTCACTGAGGCCGGGCGACCAAAGGTCGCCCGACGCCCGGGCTTTGCCCGGGCGGC
CTCAGTGAGCGAGCGAGCGCGCAGCTGCCTGCAGGGGCGCCTGATGCGGTATTTTCTCCTTACGCATCTG
TGCGGTATTTCACACCGCATA
[142 nt withheld, positions 5482-5623]
C
[141 nt withheld, positions 5625-5765]
CCTTTGACGTTGGAGTCCACGTTCTTT
[37 nt withheld, positions 5793-5829]
ACCCTATCTCGGGCTATTCTTTTGATTTATAAGGGATTTTGCCGATTTCGGCCTATTGGTTAAAAAATGA
GCTGATTTAACAAAAATTTAACGCGAATTTTAACAAAATATTAACGTTTACAATTTTATGGTGCACTCTC
AGTACAATCTGCTCTGATGCCGCATAGTTAAGCCAGCCCCGACACCCGCCAACACCCGCTGACGCGCCCT
GACGGGCTTGTCTGCTCCCGGCATCCGCTTACAGACAAGCTGTGACCGTCTCCGGGAGCTGCATGTGTCA
GAGGTTTTCACCGTCATCACCGAAACGCGCGAGACGAAAGGGCCTCGTGATACGCCTATTTTTATAGGTT
AATGTCATGATAATAATGGTTTCTTAGACGTCAGGTGGCACTTTTCGGGGAAATGTGCGCGGAACCCCTA
TTTGTTTATTTTTCTAAATACATTCAAATATGTATCCGCTCATGAGACAATAACCCTGATAAATGCTTCA
ATAATATTGAAAAAGGAAGAGTATGAGTATTCAACATTTCCGTGTCGCCCTTATTCCCTTTTTTGCGGCA
TTTTGCCTTCCTGTTTTTGCTCACCCAGAAACGCTGGTGAAAGTAAAAGATGCTGAAGATCAGTTGGGTG
CACGAGTGGGTTACATCGAACTGGATCTCAACAGCGGTAAGATCCTTGAGAGTTTTCGCCCCGAAGAACG
TTTTCCAATGATGAGCACTTTTAAAGTTCTGCTATGTGGCGCGGTATTATCCCGTATTGACGCCGGGCAA
GAGCAACTCGGTCGCCGCATACACTATTCTCAGAATGACTTGGTTGAGTACTCACCAGTCACAGAAAAGC
ATCTTACGGATGGCATGACAGTAAGAGAATTATGCAGTGCTGCCATAACCATGAGTGATAACACTGCGGC
CAACTTACTTCTGACAACGATCGGAGGACCGAAGGAGCTAACCGCTTTTTTGCACAACATGGGGGATCAT
GTAACTCGCCTTGATCGTTGGGAACCGGAGCTGAATGAAGCCATACCAAACGACGAGCGTGACACCACGA
TGCCTGTAGCAATGGCAACAACGTTGCGCAAACTATTAACTGGCGAACTACTTACTCTAGCTTCCCGGCA
ACAATTAATAGACTGGATGGAGGCGGATAAAGTTGCAGGACCACTTCTGCGCTCGGCCCTTCCGGCTGGC
TGGTTTATTGCTGATAAATCTGGAGCCGGTGAGCGTGGGTCTCGCGGTATCATTGCAGCACTGGGGCCAG
ATGGTAAGCCCTCCCGTATCGTAGTTATCTACACGACGGGGAGTCAGGCAACTATGGATGAACGAAATAG
ACAGATCGCTGAGATAGGTGCCTCACTGATTAAGCATTGGTAACTGTCAGACCAAGTTTACTCATATATA
CTTTAGATTGATTTAAAACTTCATTTTTAATTTAAAAGGATCTAGGTGAAGATCCTTTTTGATAATCTCA
TGACCAAAATCCCTTAACGTGAGTTTTCGTTCCACTGAGCGTCAGACCCCGTAGAAAAGATCAAAGGATC
TTCTTGAGATCCTTTTTTTCTGCGCGTAATCTGCTGCTTGCAAACAAAAAAACCACCGCTACCAGCGGTG
GTTTGTTTGCCGGATCAAGAGCTACCAACTCTTTTTCCGAAGGTAACTGGCTTCAGCAGAGCGCAGATAC
CAAATACTGTCCTTCTAGTGTAGCCGTAGTTAGGCCACCACTTCAAGAACTCTGTAGCACCGCCTACATA
CCTCGCTCTGCTAATCCTGTTACCAGTGGCTGCTGCCAGTGGCGATAAGTCGTGTCTTACCGGGTTGGAC
TCAAGACGATAGTTACCGGATAAGGCGCAGCGGTCGGGCTGAACGGGGGGTTCGTGCACACAGCCCAGCT
TGGAGCGAACGACCTACACCGAACTGAGATACCTACAGCGTGAGCTATGAGAAAGCGCCACGCTTCCCGA
AGGGAGAAAGGCGGACAGGTATCCGGTAAGCGGCAGGGTCGGAACAGGAGAGCGCACGAGGGAGCTTCCA
GGGGGAAACGCCTGGTATCTTTATAGTCCTGTCGGGTTTCGCCACCTCTGACTTGAGCGTCGATTTTTGT
GATGCTCGTCAGGGGGGCGGAGCCTATGGAAAAACGCCAGCAACGCGGCCTTTTTACGGTTCCTGGCCTT
TTGCTGGCCTTTTGCTCACATGT
