>Addgene plasmid #49101 | pAAV-FLEX-C-RG | depositor partial sequence | sequence record 91149 | cerulean-E2A-rabies virus glycoprotein
GTGAGCAAGGGCGAGGAGCTGTTCACCGGGGTGGTGCCCATCCTGGTCGAGCTGGACGGCGACGTAAACG
GCCACAAGTTCAGCGTGTCCGGCGAGGGCGAGGGCGATGCCACCTACGGCAAGCTGACCCTGAAGTTCAT
CTGCACCACCGGCAAGCTGCCCGTGCCCTGGCCCACCCTCGTGACCACCCTGACCTGGGGCGTGCAGTGC
TTCGCCCGCTACCCCGACCACATGAAGCAGCACGACTTCTTCAAGTCCGCCATGCCCGAAGGCTACGTCC
AGGAGCGCACCATCTTCTTCAAGGACGACGGCAACTACAAGACCCGCGCCGAGGTGAAGTTCGAGGGCGA
CACCCTGGTGAACCGCATCGAGCTGAAGGGCATCGACTTCAAGGAGGACGGCAACATCCTGGGGCACAAG
CTGGAGTACAACGCCATCAGCGACAACGTCTATATCACCGCCGACAAGCAGAAGAACGGCATCAAGGCCA
ACTTCAAGATCCGCCACAACATCGAGGACGGCAGCGTGCAGCTCGCCGACCACTACCAGCAGAACACCCC
CATCGGCGACGGCCCCGTGCTGCTGCCCGACAACCACTACCTGAGCACCCAGTCCAAGCTGAGCAAAGAC
CCCAACGAGAAGCGCGATCACATGGTCCTGCTGGAGTTCGTGACCGCCGCCGGGATCACTCTCGGCATGG
ACGAGCTGTACAAGGCTAGCGGTAGTGGTCAATGTACTAACTACGCTTTGTTGAAACTCGCTGGCGATGT
TGAAAGTAACCCCGGTCCTTCCGGAGTGCCCCAGGCCCTGCTGTTCGTGCCCCTGCTGGTGTTCCCCCTG
TGCTTCGGCAAGTTCCCCATCTACACCATCCCCGACAAGCTGGGCCCCTGGAGCCCCATCGACATCCACC
ACCTGAGCTGCCCCAACAACCTGGTGGTGGAGGACGAGGGCTGCACCAACCTGAGCGGCTTCAGCTACAT
GGAGCTGAAGGTGGGCTACATCCTGGCCATCAAGGTGAACGGCTTCACCTGCACCGGCGTGGTGACCGAG
GCCGAGACCTACACCAACTTCGTGGGCTACGTGACCACCACCTTCAAGAGAAAGCACTTCAGACCCACCC
CCGACGCCTGCAGAGCCGCCTACAACTGGAAGATGGCCGGCGACCCCAGATACGAGGAGAGCCTGCACAA
CCCCTACCCCGACTACAGATGGCTGAGAACCGTGAAGACCACCAAGGAGAGCCTGGTGATCATCAGCCCC
AGCGTGGCCGACCTGGACCCCTACGACAGAAGCCTGCACAGCAGAGTGTTCCCCAGCGGCAAGTGCAGCG
GCGTGGCCGTGAGCAGCACCTACTGCAGCACCAACCACGACTACACCATCTGGATGCCCGAGAACCCCAG
ACTGGGCATGAGCTGCGACATCTTCACCAACAGCAGAGGCAAGAGAGCCAGCAAGGGCAGCGAGACCTGC
GGCTTCGTGGACGAGAGAGGCCTGTACAAGAGCCTGAAGGGCGCCTGCAAGCTGAAGCTGTGCGGCGTGC
TGGGCCTGAGACTGATGGACGGCACCTGGGTGAGCATGCAGACCAGCAACGAGACCAAGTGGTGCCCCCC
CGACAAGCTGGTGAACCTGCACGACTTCAGAAGCGACGAGATCGAGCACCTGGTGGTGGAGGAGCTGGTG
AGAAAGAGAGAGGAGTGCCTGGACGCCCTGGAGAGCATCATGACCACCAAGAGCGTGAGCTTCAGAAGAC
TGAGCCACCTGAGAAAGCTGGTGCCCGGCTTCGGCAAGGCCTACACCATCTTCAACAAGACCCTGATGGA
GGCCGACGCCCACTACAAGAGCGTGAGAACCTGGAACGAGATCCTGCCCAGCAAGGGCTGCCTGAGAGTG
GGCGGCAGATGCCACCCCCACGTGAACGGCGTGTTCTTCAACGGCATCATCCTGGGCCCCGACGGCAACG
TGCTGATCCCCGAGATGCAGAGCAGCCTGCTGCAGCAGCACATGGAGCTGCTGGAGAGCAGCGTGATCCC
CCTGGTGCACCCCCTGGCCGACCCCAGCACCGTGTTCAAGGACGGCGACGAGGCCGAGGACTTCGTGGAG
GTGCACCTGCCCGACGTGCACAACCAGGTGAGCGGCGTGGACCTGGGCCTGCCCAACTGGGGCAAGTACG
TGCTGCTGAGCGCCGGCGCCCTGACCGCCCTGATGCTGATCATCTTCCTGATGACCTGCTGCAGAAGAGT
GAACAGAAGCGAGCCCACCCAGCACAACCTGAGAGGCACCGGCAGAGAGGTGAGCGTGACCCCCCAGAGC
GGCAAGATCATCAGCAGCTGGGAGAGCCACAAGAGCGGCGGCGAGACCAGACTGTGA
