>Addgene plasmid #49101 | pAAV-FLEX-C-RG | addgene partial sequence | sequence record 106279 | EF1a-F 5'-TCAAGCCTCAGACAGTGGTTC-3'
TTTCAGGTGTCGTGAGGTACCGGATCCTCTAGAGCCGCCACCATGGCCATAACTTCGTATAAAGTATCCT
ATACGAAGTTATATCAAAATAGGAAGACCAATGCTTCACCATCGACCCGAATTGCCAAGCATCACCATCG
ACCCATAACTTCGTATAATGTATGCTATACGAAGTTATACTTCAACTAGTTCACAGTCTGGTCTCGCCGC
CGCTCTTGTGGCTCTCCCAGCTGCTGATGATCTTGCCGCTCTGGGGGGTCACGCTCACCTCTCTGCCGGT
GCCTCTCAGGTTGTGCTGGGTGGGCTCGCTTCTGTTCACTCTTCTGCAGCAGGTCATCAGGAAGATGATC
AGCATCAGGGCGGTCAGGGCGCCGGCGCTCAGCAGCACGTACTTGCCCCAGTTGGGCAGGCCCAGGTCCA
CGCCGCTCACCTGGTTGTGCACGTCGGGCAGGTGCACCTCCACGAAGTCCTCGGCCTCGTCGCCGTCCTT
GAACACGGTGCTGGGGTCGGCCAGGGGGTGCACCAGGGGGATCACGCTGCTCTCCAGCAGCTCCATGTGC
TGCTGCAGCAGGCTGCTCTGCATCTCGGGGATCAGCACGTTGCCGTCGGGGCCCAGGATGATGCCGTTGA
AGAACACGCCGTTCACGTGGGGGTGGCATCTGCCGCCCACTCTCAGGCAGCCCTTGCTGGGCAGGATCTC
GTTCCAGGTTCTCACGCTCTTGTAGTGGGCGTCGGCCTCCATCAGGGTCTTGTTGAAGATGGTGTAGGCC
TTGCCGAAGCCGGGCACCAGCTTTCTCAGGTGGCTCAGTCTTCTGAAGCTCACGCTCTTGGTGGTCATGA
TGCTCTCCAGGGCGTCCAGGCACTCCTCTCTCTTTCTCACCAGCTCCTCCACCACCAGGTGCTCGATCTC
GTCGCTTCTGAAGTCGTGCAGGTTCACCAGCTT
