>Addgene plasmid #49101 | pAAV-FLEX-C-RG | addgene partial sequence | sequence record 106280 | Futet-R 5'-CAAAGGCATTAAAGCAGCGT-3'
AAGGAGCAACATAGTTAAGAATACCAGTCAATCTTTCACAAATTTTGTAATCCAGAGGTTGATTATCGAT
AAGCTTGATATCGAATTCGAACCTCTTCGAGGGACATAACTTCGTATAATGTATGCTATACGAAGTTATG
GGTCGATGGTGAGATCTGGACTAGAGGGTCGATGGTGATGCTTGGATCAAAATAGGAAGAATCCCAAAGA
TAACTTCGTATAAAGTATCCTATACGAAGTTATGCGTCGAGGTGAGCAAGGGCGAGGAGCTGTTCACCGG
GGTGGTGCCCATCCTGGTCGAGCTGGACGGCGACGTAAACGGCCACAAGTTCAGCGTGTCCGGCGAGGGC
GAGGGCGATGCCACCTACGGCAAGCTGACCCTGAAGTTCATCTGCACCACCGGCAAGCTGCCCGTGCCCT
GGCCCACCCTCGTGACCACCCTGACCTGGGGCGTGCAGTGCTTCGCCCGCTACCCCGACCACATGAAGCA
GCACGACTTCTTCAAGTCCGCCATGCCCGAAGGCTACGTCCAGGAGCGCACCATCTTCTTCAAGGACGAC
GGCAACTACAAGACCCGCGCCGAGGTGAAGTTCGAGGGCGACACCCTGGTGAACCGCATCGAGCTGAAGG
GCATCGACTTCAAGGAGGACGGCAACATCCTGGGGCACAAGCTGGAGTACAACGCCATCAGCGACAACGT
CTATATCACCGCCGACAAGCAGAAGAACGGCATCAAGGCCAACTTCAAGATCCGCCACAACATCGAGGAC
GGCAGCGTGCAGCTCGCCGACCACTACCAGCAGAACACCCCCATCGGCGACGGCCCCGTGCTGCTGCCCG
ACAACCACTACCTGAGCACCCAGTCCAAGCTGAGCAAAGACCCCAACGAGAAGCGCGATCACATGGTCCT
GCTGGAGTTCGTGACCGCCGCCGGGATCACTCTCGGCATGGACGAGCT
