>Addgene plasmid #49101 | pAAV-FLEX-C-RG | addgene partial sequence | sequence record 106281 | EGFP-C 5'-CATGGTCCTGCTGGAGTTCGTG-3'
CTCTCGGCATGGACGAGCTGTACAAGGCTAGCGGTAGTGGTCAATGTACTAACTACGCTTTGTTGAAACT
CGCTGGCGATGTTGAAAGTAACCCCGGTCCTTCCGGAGTGCCCCAGGCCCTGCTGTTCGTGCCCCTGCTG
GTGTTCCCCCTGTGCTTCGGCAAGTTCCCCATCTACACCATCCCCGACAAGCTGGGCCCCTGGAGCCCCA
TCGACATCCACCACCTGAGCTGCCCCAACAACCTGGTGGTGGAGGACGAGGGCTGCACCAACCTGAGCGG
CTTCAGCTACATGGAGCTGAAGGTGGGCTACATCCTGGCCATCAAGGTGAACGGCTTCACCTGCACCGGC
GTGGTGACCGAGGCCGAGACCTACACCAACTTCGTGGGCTACGTGACCACCACCTTCAAGAGAAAGCACT
TCAGACCCACCCCCGACGCCTGCAGAGCCGCCTACAACTGGAAGATGGCCGGCGACCCCAGATACGAGGA
GAGCCTGCACAACCCCTACCCCGACTACAGATGGCTGAGAACCGTGAAGACCACCAAGGAGAGCCTGGTG
ATCATCAGCCCCAGCGTGGCCGACCTGGACCCCTACGACAGAAGCCTGCACAGCAGAGTGTTCCCCAGCG
GCAAGTGCAGCGGCGTGGCCGTGAGCAGCACCTACTGCAGCACCAACCACGACTACACCATCTGGATGCC
CGAGAACCCCAGACTGGGCATGAGCTGCGACATCTTCACCAACAGCAGAGGCAAGAGAGCCAGCAAGGGC
AGCGAGACCTGCGGCTTCGTGGACGAGAGAGGCCTGTACAAGAGCCTGAAGGGCGCCTGCAAGCTGAAGC
TGTGCGGCGTGCTGGGCCTGAGACTGATGGACGGCACCTGGGTGAGCATGCAGACCAGCAACGAGACCAA
GTGGTGCCCCCCCGACAAGCTGGTGAACCTGCACGACTTCAGAAGCGACGAGATCGAGCACCTGGTGGTG
GAGGAGCTGGTGAGAAAGAGAGAGGAGTGCCTGGAC
